Addgene plasmid #184819: pPRISM-QF2-he1.1:YFP
Purpose: Modified version of GeneWeld method from Wierson et al., 2020 (https://doi.org/10.7554/eLife.53968). Backbone into which homology arms are cloned for CRISPR/Cas9-mediated integration of QF2.
Depositing lab: Marnie Halpern. Depositing organization: Dartmouth College and Medical School. Publication: Genetically defined nucleus incertus neurons differ in connectivity and function. Spikol ED, Cheng J, Macurak M, Subedi A, Halpern ME. Elife. 2024 May 31;12:RP89516. doi: 10.7554/eLife.89516. PubMed 38819436.
Backbone
  Vector backbone: pPRISM
  Backbone size w/o insert (bp): 7395
  Vector type: CRISPR ; Backbone for cloning of homology arms (for integration of QF2 by homology directed repair)
Growth in bacteria
  Bacterial resistance: Kanamycin, 50 μg/mL
  Growth temperature: 37°C
  Growth strain: DH5alpha
  Copy number: Unknown
Gene/Insert
  Gene/Insert name: QF2-pA-he1.1:YFP
Resource information
  A portion of this plasmid was derived from a plasmid made by: Modified version of GeneWeld method from Wierson et al., 2020 (https://doi.org/10.7554/eLife.53968).
Terms and licenses: Academic/Nonprofit Terms; Industry Terms: Not Available to Industry
Depositor comments: Please visit https://www.biorxiv.org/content/10.1101/2022.04.07.487414v1 for bioRxiv preprint.
How to cite: pPRISM-QF2-he1.1:YFP was a gift from Marnie Halpern (Addgene plasmid # 184819 ; http://n2t.net/addgene:184819 ; RRID:Addgene_184819)
