[The description below was written by a language model from this plasmid's Addgene catalogue record and pLannotate feature annotations shown in this document.]
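Description:
pPRISM-QF2-he1.1:YFP is a donor backbone for CRISPR/Cas9-mediated targeted integration, built on the pPRISM vector series and described as a modified version of the GeneWeld approach. It is not a finished targeting construct: the user clones locus-specific homology arms into it so that, after Cas9 cutting, the QF2 cassette is inserted at a chosen genomic site by homology-directed repair. The plasmid is about 7.4 kb, is propagated in E. coli through a high-copy ColE1/pUC-type origin, and is selected with kanamycin (KanR, aph(3')-Ia). Remnants of a pBluescript-type cloning region (lac promoter and operator, a lacZα fragment, T3 and T7 promoters, a partial MCS) sit immediately upstream of the cargo.

The insert is recorded as QF2-pA-he1.1:YFP. The automated annotation identifies a P2A peptide at the start of the cargo, followed by a long unannotated stretch that presumably holds the QF2 transcriptional activator, a polyadenylation signal and the he1.1 promoter, although none of these is called in the feature table. A 2A sequence in this position would allow QF2 to be translated in frame with the targeted endogenous gene and released as a separate protein, so that QF2 expression follows the native locus and can drive QUAS-linked transgenes. Downstream lies a secondary marker: a short gap43 fragment directly precedes EYFP, which may act as a membrane-targeting tag, followed by hGH and bGH poly(A) signals. Two tandem SV40 poly(A) signals are also annotated on the opposite strand. The YFP cassette, driven by its own promoter, would give a visual readout for identifying carriers of the integration independently of QF2 activity. The record does not state the host organism explicitly. The associated publication concerns genetically defined neuronal populations.
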