Features (pLannotate 1.2.2; 22 found; start..end, strand, type, name):
      4..21      +  promoter       SV40 promoter (fragment): SV40 enhancer and early promoter
     70..151     -  polyA_signal   SV40 poly(A) signal: SV40 polyadenylation signal
    174..241     -  CDS            large T antigen (fragment): large T antigen from SV40 (simian virus 40)
    275..356     -  polyA_signal   SV40 poly(A) signal: SV40 polyadenylation signal
    379..446     -  CDS            large T antigen (fragment): large T antigen from SV40 (simian virus 40)
    673..691     +  promoter       T7 promoter: promoter for bacteriophage T7 RNA polymerase
    978..1787    +  CDS            KanR: aminoglycoside phosphotransferase; aph(3')-Ia; confers resistance to kanamycin in bacteria or G418 (Geneticin®) in eukaryotes
   1930..2518    +  rep_origin     ori: high-copy-number ColE1/pMB1/pBR322/pUC origin of replication
   2905..2923    -  promoter       T7 Φ3.8 promoter (fragment): weak promoter for bacteriophage T7 RNA polymerase
   2980..3001    +  protein_bind   CAP binding site: CAP binding activates transcription in the presence of cAMP. E. coli catabolite activator protein
   3016..3046    +  promoter       lac promoter: promoter for the E. coli lac operon
   3054..3070    +  protein_bind   lac operator: The lac repressor binds to the lac operator to inhibit transcription in E. coli. This inhibition can be relieved by adding lactose or isopropyl-β-D-thiogalactopyranoside (IPTG). lac repressor encoded by lacI
   3115..3133    +  promoter       T3 promoter: promoter for bacteriophage T3 RNA polymerase
   3149..3172    +  misc_feature   MCS (fragment): pBluescript multiple cloning site
   3181..3199    -  promoter       T7 promoter: promoter for bacteriophage T7 RNA polymerase
   3207..3362    +  CDS            lacZα (fragment): LacZα fragment of β-galactosidase; lacZ fragment
   3385..3441    +  CDS            P2A: 2A peptide from porcine teschovirus-1 polyprotein Eukaryotic ribosomes fail to insert a peptide bond between the Gly and Pro residues, yielding separate polypeptides.
   5155..5171    +  promoter       LEU2 promoter (fragment): S. cerevisiae LEU2
   6104..6169    +  CDS            gap43 (fragment): NEUM_CARAU - Experimental evidence at transcript level: Swiss-Prot protein existence level 2. This protein is associated with nerve growth. It is a major component of the motile 'growth cones' that form the tips of elongating axons. Plays a role in axonal and dendritic filopodia induction (By similarity). From Carassius auratus (Goldfish).
   6209..6925    +  CDS            EYFP: EYFP is a basic (constitutively fluorescent) green/yellow fluorescent protein published in 1996, derived from Aequorea victoria. It is reported to be a very rapidly-maturing weak dimer with high acid sensitivity.
   6945..7135    +  polyA_signal   hGH poly(A) signal (fragment): human growth hormone polyadenylation signal
   7172..7283    +  polyA_signal   bGH poly(A) signal: bovine growth hormone polyadenylation signal
>Addgene plasmid #184819 | pPRISM-QF2-he1.1:YFP | addgene full sequence | sequence record 366121 | Addgene NGS Result
CTTCTGAGGCGGAAAGAACCAAAGGGCGAATTAATTCATTGATGAGTTTGGACAAACCACAACTAGAATG
CAGTGAAAAAAATGCTTTATTTGTGAAATTTGTGATGCTATTGCTTTATTTGTAACCATTATAAGCTGCA
ATAAACAAGTTAACAACAACAATTGCATTCATTTTATGTTTCAGGTTCAGGGGGAGGTGTGGGAGGTTTT
TTAAAGCAAGTAAAACCTCTACAAATGTGGTCATTGATGAGTTTGGACAAACCACAACTAGAATGCAGTG
AAAAAAATGCTTTATTTGTGAAATTTGTGATGCTATTGCTTTATTTGTAACCATTATAAGCTGCAATAAA
CAAGTTAACAACAACAATTGCATTCATTTTATGTTTCAGGTTCAGGGGGAGGTGTGGGAGGTTTTTTAAA
GCAAGTAAAACCTCTACAAATGTGGTCATTCAGATCAATTAACCCTCACCCGGGCTAGCGATGCATGGGA
GCTCTGACGTACGTTGTCTAGCAAGGAAGTGAAGAGCTATCCGGATATATATGTATGTTATCATAACTGT
ACTGGCTATGTCAGGTGGTAATGACTGTAACGTTACGTTACTCGTTGTAGGCACGACATTGAATATGCTC
TTCTCCGCTGTGGCCCGAACGCCTCCCGCTAGCGATGGGATCTAATACGACTCACTATAGGGAGACCAAG
GGAAAATAGAATGAAGTGATCTCCAAAAAATAAGTACTTTTTGACTGTAAATAAAATTGTAAGGAGTAAA
AAGTACTTTTTTTTCTAAAAAAATGTAATTAAGTAAAAGTAAAAGTATTGATTTTTAATTGTACTCAAGT
AAAGTAAAAATCCCCAAAAATAATACTTAAGTACAGTAATCAAGTAAAATTACTCAAGTACTTTACACCT
CTGGGATCCAGCTGCATCATGAACAATAAAACTGTCTGCTTACATAAACAGTAATACAAGGGGTGTTATG
AGCCATATTCAACGGGAAACGTCGAGGCCGCGATTAAATTCCAACATGGATGCTGATTTATATGGGTATA
AATGGGCTCGCGATAATGTCGGGCAATCAGGTGCGACAATCTATCGCTTGTATGGGAAGCCCGATGCGCC
AGAGTTGTTTCTGAAACATGGCAAAGGTAGCGTTGCCAATGATGTTACAGATGAGATGGTCAGACTAAAC
TGGCTGACGGAATTTATGCCTCTTCCGACCATCAAGCATTTTATCCGTACTCCTGATGATGCATGGTTAC
TCACCACTGCGATCCCCGGAAAAACAGCATTCCAGGTATTAGAAGAATATCCTGATTCAGGTGAAAATAT
TGTTGATGCGCTGGCAGTGTTCCTGCGCCGGTTGCATTCGATTCCTGTTTGTAATTGTCCTTTTAACAGC
GATCGCGTATTTCGTCTCGCTCAGGCGCAATCACGAATGAATAACGGTTTGGTTGATGCGAGTGATTTTG
ATGACGAGCGTAATGGCTGGCCTGTTGAACAAGTCTGGAAAGAAATGCATAAACTTTTGCCATTCTCACC
GGATTCAGTCGTCACTCATGGTGATTTCTCACTTGATAACCTTATTTTTGACGAGGGGAAATTAATAGGT
TGTATTGATGTTGGACGAGTCGGAATCGCAGACCGATACCAGGATCTTGCCATCCTATGGAACTGCCTCG
GTGAGTTTTCTCCTTCATTACAGAAACGGCTTTTTCAAAAATATGGTATTGATAATCCTGATATGAATAA
ATTGCAGTTTCATTTGATGCTCGATGAGTTTTTCTAATCAGAATTGGTTAATTGGTTGTAACACTGGCAA
AAAGGATCTAGGTGAAGATCCTTTTTGATAATCTCATGACCAAAATCCCTTAACGTGAGTTTTCGTTCCA
CTGAGCGTCAGACCCCGTAGAAAAGATCAAAGGATCTTCTTGAGATCCTTTTTTTCTGCGCGTAATCTGC
TGCTTGCAAACAAAAAAACCACCGCTACCAGCGGTGGTTTGTTTGCCGGATCAAGAGCTACCAACTCTTT
TTCCGAAGGTAACTGGCTTCAGCAGAGCGCAGATACCAAATACTGTTCTTCTAGTGTAGCCGTAGTTAGG
CCACCACTTCAAGAACTCTGTAGCACCGCCTACATACCTCGCTCTGCTAATCCTGTTACCAGTGGCTGCT
GCCAGTGGCGATAAGTCGTGTCTTACCGGGTTGGACTCAAGACGATAGTTACCGGATAAGGCGCAGCGGT
CGGGCTGAACGGGGGGTTCGTGCACACAGCCCAGCTTGGAGCGAACGACCTACACCGAACTGAGATACCT
ACAGCGTGAGCTATGAGAAAGCGCCACGGTTCCCGAAGGGAGAAAGGCGGACAGGTATCCGGTAAGCGGC
AGGGTCGGAACAGGAGAGCGCACGAGGGAGCTTCCAGGGGGAAACGCCTGGTATCTTTATAGTCCTGTCG
GGTTTCGCCACCTCTGACTTGAGCGTCGATTTTTGTGATGCTCGTCAGGGGGGCGGAGCCTATGGAAAAA
CGCCAGCAACGCGGCCTTTTTACGGTTCCTGGCCTTTTGCTGGCCTTTTGCTCACATGTTCTTTCCTGCG
TTATCCCCTGATTCTGTGGATAACCGTATTACCGCCTTTGAGTGAGCTGATACCGCTCGCCGCAGCCGAA
CGACCGAGCGCAGCGAGTCAGTGAGCGAGGAAGCGGAACAGATTTAAATGGTACCGAGCAGAGGTGTAAA
AAGTACTCAAAAATTTTACTCAAGTGAAAGTACAAGTACTTAGGGAAAATTTTACTCAATTAAAAGTAAA
AGTATCTGGCTAGAATCTTACTTGAGTAAAAGTAAAAAAGTACTCCATTAAAATTGTACTTGAGTATTAA
GGAAGTAAAAGTAAAAGCAAGAAAGAAAACTAGAGTGGTCTCCCTTTAGTGAGGGTCAATTGATGGGAGG
CGTTCGGGCCACAGCGGACACGCAGGTGCGCAACGCAATTAATGTGAGTTAGCTCACTCATTAGGCACCC
CAGGCTTTACACTTTATGCTTCCGGCTCGTATGTTGTGTGGAATTGTGAGCGGATAACAATTTCACACAG
GAAACAGCTATGACCATGATTACGCCAAGCGCGCAATTAACCCTCACTAAAGGGAACAAAAGCTGGAGGA
CCTCGAGGGGGGGCCCGGTACCCAATTCGCCCTATAGTGAGTCGTATTACGCGCGCTCACTGGCCGTCGT
TTTACAACGTCGTGACTGGGAAAACCCTGGCGTTACCCAACTTAATCGCCTTGCAGCACATCCCCCTTTC
GCCAGCTGGCGTAATAGCGAAGAGGCCCGCACCGATCGCCCTTCCCAACAGTTGCGCAGCCTGAATGGCG
AATGGACCTGCCACACTTCCCGGAGCCACGAACTTCTCTCTGTTAAAGCAAGCAGGAGACGTGGAAGAAA
ACCCCGGTCCTATGCCACCCAAGCGCAAAACGCTTAACGCTGCGGCTGAGGCTAACGCTCATGCCGACGG
ACACGCCGACGGAAACGCCGACGGACACGTGGCCAATACGGCCGCGTCCTCGAATAATGCGAGGTTCGCT
GATCTCACTAACATCGATACTCCGGGTCTGGGACCCACAACTACGACCCTGCTCGTGGAACCAGCACGCT
CAAAGCGTCAACGAGTGTCCCGCGCATGCGACCAGTGCCGTGCAGCCCGAGAGAAATGCGACGGAATACA
GCCTGCGTGTTTCCCGTGCGTTTCCCAGGGAAGGTCCTGCACTTATCAGGCTTCGCCGAAAAAGAGGGGA
GTTCAAACCGGTTATATTCGTACGCTGGAGCTCGCCCTCGCCTGGATGTTTGAAAATGTCGCGCGTTCCG
AAGATGCCTTGCATAACCTCCTCGTCCGTGACGCCGGACAAGGATCAGCTCTGCTCGTTGGTAAAGATTC
GCCGGCTGCCGAGCGACTCCATGCCCGTTGGGCTACTAGCCGTGTCAATAAGAGCATTACCCGCCTCCTC
CGTCAGTTGGAGCTCCCTCCTACCGCCACGGCTACGGCCTCGATAATGCCGCACGTGATGGAGCAGCCTC
TCAGTACCAGCATTAACCCCGTCAACGACCGCTTCAACGGTATTCCCAACCCCACTCCGTATAACTCCGA
TGCAGCTCTCGATGCTATCACTCAGACCAACGATTATGGAAGCGTAAATACACATGGTATCCTCTCTACT
TACCCGCCACCGGCTACGCACCTTAATGAAGCTTCCGTCGCTCTCGCTCCCGGTGGCGCCCCCCCCCGAC
CGCCTCCTCCGTATGTTGACAGCACGACCAATCACCCGCCGTACCACTCGAATCTGGTTCCAATGGCGAA
CTTTGGTTACTCGACCGTTGATTACGATGCCATGGTTGACGATTTGGCTAGCATTGAATACACGGACGCT
GTGGATGTCGACCCACAGTTTATGACCAATCTGGGATTCGTTCCTGGATGTAACTTCTCCGACATTAATA
CATACGAACAGTGAAACTAGTAATTAAGTCTCAGCCACCGTTAACTGAACATGTCAAAACCTGTGGAGAC
TGTTGAGATTTGATGTTCTGAAAAGATAAAGCCTATAAATAAAATGTTGCCCAAATTTCCTGCCTGATGT
TTTTCTTTGTCTTTGCTACATGGCTTTGCTGCTCGGATCGGCTCACTCTGTGTATGCCACGTTCACTTTG
TACTCTCCTTCTCACGGTAGGTTTATTATTTTTAGATGTGCAGTTAGTTTCTGTGAAATAACACACCACA
CACTGATATTGTCTGTGCATTGACTTGGTGAGTGCACATTGTTTTTGATCTTGACATATTTATATTTGAT
TGATCAGGTGAACTGTGTGAATCTAAAGTGCTCCATACAGATGTTCTGCATTGAAAATATTCTCATTTTA
TTAGTGGAAGTGAGTGTATGCCACATCCAATCAATTTCAGCAAACACCCCAGTATGATTTAATGCAAAAA
AATGAAGGTATCAAACACGCATTACTACTTTGCAGTTAAATATTTAACATTTATTCCAACACGAAAAAAA
GCAGTAAATAACACTTTGACAAACACGTCAGGACATCTTATTTTTGTCACCCTCACAGGCAATTTAGTAT
AATATATTATATATATATATATATCATATAATAATATTCAGTATAATATATATATATATATCATATTATA
ATATTCAGTATAATATAAAACACAAACACATATATGTATAATATAATATAACATTTTTATTTATTGAGAT
GCCTCTATGGACCGTGTTATAAGAAGTAAAGATCAGGAGAAGTAAACATGAAGTGTAATTATGAATACTG
ATGTTAAATTAAGCTATGATGAGTTTTCACTGTTAATTTACCATCTCAATTAAATGTTGATGCCTCCATG
ACCAAGTTAAGCAGATGAGACTGAGGACAACTGTAGAAGACAAGATGTTCACTTTGCTGAATATAGCTGG
CTTGACAGTTATCTATGACTCTATAAATATATATATATTTTTTTTTATAAAATGATTTATTTATAACTAT
ATATCCATTTCTCAGACAGGTGCTTCATATCCCTCACTCCCGTAGCTGTCCATGCTGGATCTGTCCCCGT
TGTTTTTAAAAAGCTAAATAAGTTATTAACATGACTGCATCCAGCGAGCCAAACCTGTCTGGTGTACAGC
TACCAGAGAAGCTTGAGATCCTAGTCACCGGCGGCGTTCCTAGTTCTTTAAACTCAACCACTCCAGGCAT
AGCTAGAGCCACTGATGCATCTATAGAGCTGAAGTAAAGATAGGGTTGATGCAAATCGATTTAGAATTTT
CAATGTAGAAAAAACAAAATAAAAAGTCTATTCACTTGATGGATAGATTAGTCAAACAAACATAGAGTAG
GCACTTCCCTTGACTCTGTAAACTTTTGGATTTAACAGATTGTGCACTCCTTTTAGTTAAACACATTAGT
CCCTGAAAACTAAGACCCTAACCATAATCCCATTGTAGACCCACCTACTCGGGTGAATATAAAGCTCGCA
CAGATCATCTCACAGACATCAGACCTTGGCAAAGGAGCATCCTGAACATCTCTACACACTGAGGCAACCC
TAGGGCCGCCACCATGCTGTGTTGTATCAGAAGAACAAAGCCTGTGGAGAAGAATGAGGAGGCTGACCAG
GAACTGCAGAGCACGGTACCTAGAGCTAGAGACCCTCCTGTGGCTACAATGGTGAGCAAGGGCGAGGAGC
TGTTCACCGGGGTGGTGCCCATCCTGGTCGAGCTGGACGGCGACGTAAACGGCCACAAGTTCAGCGTGTC
CGGCGAGGGCGAGGGCGATGCCACCTACGGCAAGCTGACCCTGAAGTTCATCTGCACCACCGGCAAGCTG
CCCGTGCCCTGGCCCACCCTCGTGACCACCTTCGGCTACGGCCTGCAGTGCTTCGCCCGCTACCCCGACC
ACATGAAGCAGCACGACTTCTTCAAGTCCGCCATGCCCGAAGGCTACGTCCAGGAGCGCACCATCTTCTT
CAAGGACGACGGCAACTACAAGACCCGCGCCGAGGTGAAGTTCGAGGGCGACACCCTGGTGAACCGCATC
GAGCTGAAGGGCATCGACTTCAAGGAGGACGGCAACATCCTGGGGCACAAGCTGGAGTACAACTACAACA
GCCACAACGTCTATATCATGGCCGACAAGCAGAAGAACGGCATCAAGGTGAACTTCAAGATCCGCCACAA
CATCGAGGACGGCAGCGTGCAGCTCGCCGACCACTACCAGCAGAACACCCCCATCGGCGACGGCCCCGTG
CTGCTGCCCGACAACCACTACCTGAGCTACCAGTCCGCCCTGAGCAAAGACCCCAACGAGAAGCGCGATC
ACATGGTCCTGCTGGAGTTCGTGACCGCCGCCGGGATCACTCTCGGCATGGACGAGCTGTATAAGTGAGA
ATTCTGCAGGAATTGGGTGGCATCCCTGTGACCCCTCCCCAGTGCCTCTCCTGGCCCTGGAAGTTGCCAC
TCCAGTGCCCACCAGCCTTGTCCTAATAAAATTAAGTTGCATCATTTTGTCTGACTAGGTGTCCTTCTAT
AATATTATGGGGTGGAGGGGGGTGGTATGGAGCAAGGGGCAAGTTGGGAAGACAACCTGTAGGGCACGAG
GGGGGGCCCGAAACCCGCTGATCAGCCTCGACTGTGCCTTCTAGTTGCCAGCCATCTGTTGTTTGCCCCT
CCCCCGTGCCTTCCTTGACCCTGGAAGGTGCCACTCCCACTGTCCTTTCCTAATAAAATGAGGAAATTGC
ATCGCATTGTCTGAGTAGGTGTCATTCTATTCTGGGGGGTGGGGTGGGGCAGGACAGCAAGGGGGAGGAT
TGGGAAGACAATAGCAAGGCATGCTGGGGATGCGGTGGGCTCTATGG
